Addgene plasmid #198381: pHD57 [Tol2-UAS:sypb-egfp-cry2-polyA]
Purpose: Expression of SYPB::CRY2olig(535) in neurons of Danio rerio
Depositing lab: Alexander Gottschalk. Depositing organization: Goethe-Universitaet Frankfurt am Main. Publication: Rapid and reversible optogenetic silencing of synaptic transmission by clustering of synaptic vesicles. Vettkotter D, Schneider M, Goulden BD, Dill H, Liewald J, Zeiler S, Guldan J, Ates YA, Watanabe S, Gottschalk A. Nat Commun. 2022 Dec 19;13(1):7827. doi: 10.1038/s41467-022-35324-z. PubMed 36535932.
Backbone
  Vector backbone: pDestTol2CG
  Backbone size w/o insert (bp): 5883
  Total vector size (bp): 10209
  Vector type: Tol2
Growth in bacteria
  Bacterial resistance: Ampicillin, 100 μg/mL
  Growth temperature: 37°C
  Growth strain: DH5alpha
  Copy number: Unknown
Gene/Insert
  Gene/Insert name: UAS:sypb-egfp-cry2 (alt name: Sypb-EGFP-Cry2(D387A)olig(535))
  Species: D. rerio (zebrafish), A. thaliana (mustard weed)
  Insert size (bp): 3998
  Mutation: D387A
  GenBank ID: ENSDARG00000002230
  Promoter: UAS
  Tag / fusion protein: EGFP
  Cloning method: Gateway Cloning
  Sequencing primers: 5′ gaccatgattacgccaagct; 3′ gtaaaacgacggccagtgaa
Terms and licenses: Academic/Nonprofit Terms; Industry Terms: Not Available to Industry
How to cite: pHD57 [Tol2-UAS:sypb-egfp-cry2-polyA] was a gift from Alexander Gottschalk (Addgene plasmid # 198381 ; http://n2t.net/addgene:198381 ; RRID:Addgene_198381)
