[The description below was written by a language model from this plasmid's Addgene catalogue record and pLannotate feature annotations shown in this document.]
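Description:
pHD57 is a Tol2 transposon transgenesis plasmid for zebrafish, assembled by multisite Gateway cloning into the pDestTol2CG destination backbone (about 10.2 kb in total). In bacteria it is maintained through a high-copy ColE1/pUC-type origin and selected with ampicillin via the β-lactamase gene. An M13 origin fragment and lac promoter/operator remnants from the parental cloning vector are also present. The attB4, attB1, attB2 and attB3 scars in the feature table mark the junctions of the promoter, coding and polyadenylation entry modules.

The payload is a Gal4-responsive expression cassette. Repeated UAS Gal4-binding sites sit upstream of a minimal TATA-box promoter and drive a single fusion protein. This fusion consists of zebrafish synaptophysin b (annotated by homology to rat synaptophysin), EGFP, and a truncated Arabidopsis cryptochrome 2, and is terminated by an SV40 poly(A) signal. The catalogue describes the CRY2 part as the CRY2olig(535) variant and lists a D387A mutation.

Anchoring a light-clustering CRY2 module to a synaptic vesicle protein is the basis of the associated study's approach of silencing synaptic transmission optogenetically by clustering synaptic vesicles. EGFP allows the fusion to be visualised. Expression depends on crossing to, or co-expressing, a Gal4 driver, which sets the neuronal specificity named in the stated purpose.

A second EGFP coding sequence with its own SV40 poly(A) lies on the opposite strand. This is consistent with a separate transgenesis marker carried by the backbone, although its promoter is not annotated. The Tol2 terminal repeats themselves are not called in the table. The medaka tyrosinase fragment probably reflects genomic sequence flanking the original Tol2 element.
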