Features (pLannotate 1.2.2; 34 found; start..end, strand, type, name):
     17..37      +  CDS            lacZα (fragment): LacZα fragment of β-galactosidase; lacZ fragment
     53..187     -  polyA_signal   SV40 poly(A) signal: SV40 polyadenylation signal
    210..293     -  CDS            large T antigen (fragment): large T antigen from SV40 (simian virus 40)
    309..441     +  polyA_signal   SV40 poly(A) signal: SV40 polyadenylation signal
    446..463     +  promoter       T7 promoter (fragment): promoter for bacteriophage T7 RNA polymerase
    489..1208    -  CDS            EGFP: the original enhanced GFP (Yang et al., 1996) mammalian codon-optimized
   2664..2704    -  misc_feature   MCS (fragment): pBluescript multiple cloning site
   2717..2735    -  promoter       T3 promoter: promoter for bacteriophage T3 RNA polymerase
   2780..2796    -  protein_bind   lac operator: The lac repressor binds to the lac operator to inhibit transcription in E. coli. This inhibition can be relieved by adding lactose or isopropyl-β-D-thiogalactopyranoside (IPTG). lac repressor encoded by lacI
   2804..2834    -  promoter       lac promoter: promoter for the E. coli lac operon
   2849..2870    -  protein_bind   CAP binding site: CAP binding activates transcription in the presence of cAMP. E. coli catabolite activator protein
   2883..2975    -  CDS            lacI (fragment): lac repressor; lacI; The lac repressor binds to the lac operator to inhibit transcription in E. coli. This inhibition can be relieved by adding lactose or isopropyl-β-D-thiogalactopyranoside (IPTG).
   3158..3746    -  rep_origin     ori: high-copy-number ColE1/pMB1/pBR322/pUC origin of replication
   3917..4777    -  CDS            AmpR: β-lactamase; bla; confers resistance to ampicillin, carbenicillin, and related antibiotics
   4778..4882    -  promoter       AmpR promoter: bla
   4908..5233    -  rep_origin     M13 ori (fragment) (sequence partly withheld): M13 bacteriophage origin of replication; arrow indicates direction of (+) strand synthesis
   5236..5520    +  CDS            tyr (fragment): TYRO_ORYLA - Also known as tyro. Experimental evidence at transcript level: Swiss-Prot protein existence level 2. This is a copper-containing oxidase that functions in the formation of pigments such as melanins and other polyphenolic compounds. From Oryzias latipes (Japanese rice fish) (Japanese killifish).
   6102..6122    +  protein_bind   attB4: mutant version of attB; core recombination site for the Gateway® BP reaction BP Clonase™
   6124..6142    +  promoter       T7 promoter: promoter for bacteriophage T7 RNA polymerase
   6151..6192    -  misc_feature   MCS (fragment): pBluescript multiple cloning site
   6252..6269    +  protein_bind   5X UAS (fragment): five tandem copies of the "ScaI site" 17-mer CGGAGTACTGTCCTCCG, an upstream activating sequence (UAS) that efficiently binds yeast Gal4 (Webster et al., 1988; Pfeiffer et al., 2010) GAL4
   6280..6297    +  protein_bind   5X UAS (fragment): five tandem copies of the "ScaI site" 17-mer CGGAGTACTGTCCTCCG, an upstream activating sequence (UAS) that efficiently binds yeast Gal4 (Webster et al., 1988; Pfeiffer et al., 2010) GAL4
   6351..6368    +  protein_bind   5X UAS (fragment): five tandem copies of the "ScaI site" 17-mer CGGAGTACTGTCCTCCG, an upstream activating sequence (UAS) that efficiently binds yeast Gal4 (Webster et al., 1988; Pfeiffer et al., 2010) GAL4
   6379..6396    +  protein_bind   5X UAS (fragment): five tandem copies of the "ScaI site" 17-mer CGGAGTACTGTCCTCCG, an upstream activating sequence (UAS) that efficiently binds yeast Gal4 (Webster et al., 1988; Pfeiffer et al., 2010) GAL4
   6458..6475    +  promoter       minP (fragment): minimal TATA-box promoter with low basal activity
   6514..6574    -  misc_feature   MCS (fragment): pBluescript multiple cloning site
   6587..6605    -  promoter       T3 promoter: promoter for bacteriophage T3 RNA polymerase
   6606..6626    +  protein_bind   attB1: mutant version of attB; core recombination site for the Gateway® BP reaction BP Clonase™
   6666..7556    +  CDS            Syp: SYPH_RAT - Experimental evidence at protein level: Swiss-Prot protein existence level 1. Possibly involved in structural functions as organizing other membrane components or in targeting the vesicles to the plasma membrane. Involved in the regulation of short-term and long-term synaptic plasticity (By similarity). From Rattus norvegicus (Rat).
   7563..8279    +  CDS            EGFP: EGFP is a basic (constitutively fluorescent) green fluorescent protein published in 1996, derived from Aequorea victoria. It is reported to be a rapidly-maturing weak dimer with moderate acid sensitivity.
   8352..9956    +  CDS            CRY2 (fragment): CRY2_ARATH - Also known as PHH1 From Arabidopsis thaliana (Mouse-ear cress).
   9978..9998    -  protein_bind   attB2: mutant version of attB; core recombination site for the Gateway® BP reaction BP Clonase™
  10001..10135   -  polyA_signal   SV40 poly(A) signal: SV40 polyadenylation signal
  10198..13      -  protein_bind   attB3 (across the origin): mutant version of attB; core recombination site for the Gateway® BP reaction BP Clonase™
>Addgene plasmid #198381 | pHD57 [Tol2-UAS:sypb-egfp-cry2-polyA] | addgene full sequence | sequence record 414038 | Addgene NGS Result
TTATACATAGTTGATAATTCACTGGCCGTCGTTTTACGGTACCATCGATGATGATCCAGACATGATAAGA
TACATTGATGAGTTTGGACAAACCACAACTAGAATGCAGTGAAAAAAATGCTTTATTTGTGAAATTTGTG
ATGCTATTGCTTTATTTGTAACCATTATAAGCTGCAATAAACAAGTTAACAACAACAATTGCATTCATTT
TATGTTTCAGGTTCAGGGGGAGGTGTGGGAGGTTTTTTAAAGCAAGTAAAACCTCTACAAATGTGGTATG
GCTGATTATGATCCTCTAGATCAGATCTCTTGTTTATTGCAGCTTATAATGGTTACAAATAAAGCAATAG
CATCACAAATTTCACAAATAAAGCATTTTTTTCACTGCATTCTAGTTGTGGTTTGTCCAAACTCATCAAT
GTATCTTATCATGTCTGGATCTACGTAATACGACTCACTATAGTTCTAGAGGCTCGAGAGGGGCCGCTTT
ACTTGTACAGCTCGTCCATGCCGAGAGTGATCCCGGCGGCGGTCACGAACTCCAGCAGGACCATGTGATC
GCGCTTCTCGTTGGGGTCTTTGCTCAGGGCGGACTGGGTGCTCAGGTAGTGGTTGTCGGGCAGCAGCACG
GGGCCGTCGCCGATGGGGGTGTTCTGCTGGTAGTGGTCGGCGAGCTGCACGCTGCCGTCCTCGATGTTGT
GGCGGATCTTGAAGTTCACCTTGATGCCGTTCTTCTGCTTGTCGGCCATGATATAGACGTTGTGGCTGTT
GTAGTTGTACTCCAGCTTGTGCCCCAGGATGTTGCCGTCCTCCTTGAAGTCGATGCCCTTCAGCTCGATG
CGGTTCACCAGGGTGTCGCCCTCGAACTTCACCTCGGCGCGGGTCTTGTAGTTGCCGTCGTCCTTGAAGA
AGATGGTGCGCTCCTGGACGTAGCCTTCGGGCATGGCGGACTTGAAGAAGTCGTGCTGCTTCATGTGGTC
GGGGTAGCGGCTGAAGCACTGCACGCCGTAGGTCAGGGTGGTCACGAGGGTGGGCCAGGGCACGGGCAGC
TTGCCGGTGGTGCAGATGAACTTCAGGGTCAGCTTGCCGTAGGTGGCATCGCCCTCGCCCTCGCCGGACA
CGCTGAACTTGTGGCCGTTTACGTCGCCGTCCAGCTCGACCAGGATGGGCACCACCCCGGTGAACAGCTC
CTCGCCCTTGCTCACCATGGTCACTGTCTGCTTTGCTGTTGGTCTGGGCTCCTGGGTCACTGGCTTACTA
ATGGAGTCTTTATGTATGAGGACTCTTATCAATTGTTCTTCTATAAAGGTCTGCAGTGTTTCTGTTCGTC
CCCTACATGGACACCCAGAGCCTCCTAAATACAGGAGCCCTGATAACTGCACAAGTGCTCAGATTCCAGC
AGGGTGGAAAATGAGATAAAGTGTGCAGATGGGGAGGGGGACGTGAATGAGAGATTTGAGGGATGAAAAG
GATGGATGAACGCATTGAAAATAGCCCCTTTCACAAAATAATACCAGTAAATTGTCATATAATTAATGAC
CAGACCTTTACCTGTAAATGATGTGATGTTCATATACAGAAGAATGCCAACAATTTACAGATGATTTTAC
AAATTCTTAATTTTCCTTTTCTAAATGGATTTGTTCACACATTATCTCTTCAAAGCAATTGAATTTTCTG
GAAAAGATTGGCTGTGTGTGTAAAAGGTGCTACTGAGGAATTTAATGTGACATGGAATGAAGCAAACAGC
AGCCTAAGACAGGATGGCAGGAAAAATGTCACATGTTTAAAATAAGAGTGAAACCAACGACCTGGACTTA
TAGAGACTGTGTGTCCTTAGGCAAAGCTCTTGTACAAACAGTGCTTGTGACTGTGAAATTCGGGGTTTGC
CTGGATTGTGTTAAATGTGTGCTTGGATGTATCATAAAAAAGAATCGGTTCTCTGTATTTGACATTTTCT
GTAATTTATCTAAAGTTACAACTGGCTATGCCTGATTTTTATCACTATTGAATCAATCATTTTAAAGAAT
GTTAAGTCTGCTGATTTGGAGAGCTCATTTACATTTATTTTGAATGTCTCTTATTTAACACAACTGATTT
AAGCTTTAGATCTGCGAAGATACGGCCACGGGTGCTCTTGATCCTGTGGCTGATTTTGGACTGTGCTGCT
CGCAGCTGCTGATGAATCACATACTTCCTCCATTTTCTTCCACTGATTGACTGTTATAATTTCCCTAATT
TCCAGGTCAAGGTGCTGTGCATTGTGGTAATAGATGTGACATGACGTCACTTCCAAAGGACCAATGAACA
TGTCTGACCAATTTCATATAATGTGAAAACGATTTTCATAGGCAGAATAAATAACATTTAAATTAAACTG
GGCATCAGCGCAATTCAATTGGTTTGGTAATAGCAAGGGAAAATAGAATGAAGTGATCTCCAAAAAATAA
GTACTTTTTGACTGTAAATAAAATTGTAAGGAGTAAAAAGTACTTTTTTTTCTAAAAAAATGTAATTAAG
TAAAAGTAAAAGTATTGATTTTTAATTGTACTCAAGTAAAGTAAAAATCCCCAAAAATAATACTTAAGTA
CAGTAATCAAGTAAAATTACTCAAGTACTTTACACCTCTGGTTCTTGACCCCCTACCTTCAGCAAGCCCA
GCAGATCCACTAGTTCTAGAGCGGCCGCCACCGCGGTGGAGCTCCAGCTTTTGTTCCCTTTAGTGAGGGT
TAATTGCGCGCTTGGCGTAATCATGGTCATAGCTGTTTCCTGTGTGAAATTGTTATCCGCTCACAATTCC
ACACAACATACGAGCCGGAAGCATAAAGTGTAAAGCCTGGGGTGCCTAATGAGTGAGCTAACTCACATTA
ATTGCGTTGCGCTCACTGCCCGCTTTCCAGTCGGGAAACCTGTCGTGCCAGCTGCATTAATGAATCGGCC
AACGCGCGGGGAGAGGCGGTTTGCGTATTGGGCGCTCTTCCGCTTCCTCGCTCACTGACTCGCTGCGCTC
GGTCGTTCGGCTGCGGCGAGCGGTATCAGCTCACTCAAAGGCGGTAATACGGTTATCCACAGAATCAGGG
GATAACGCAGGAAAGAACATGTGAGCAAAAGGCCAGCAAAAGGCCAGGAACCGTAAAAAGGCCGCGTTGC
TGGCGTTTTTCCATAGGCTCCGCCCCCCTGACGAGCATCACAAAAATCGACGCTCAAGTCAGAGGTGGCG
AAACCCGACAGGACTATAAAGATACCAGGCGTTTCCCCCTGGAAGCTCCCTCGTGCGCTCTCCTGTTCCG
ACCCTGCCGCTTACCGGATACCTGTCCGCCTTTCTCCCTTCGGGAAGCGTGGCGCTTTCTCATAGCTCAC
GCTGTAGGTATCTCAGTTCGGTGTAGGTCGTTCGCTCCAAGCTGGGCTGTGTGCACGAACCCCCCGTTCA
GCCCGACCGCTGCGCCTTATCCGGTAACTATCGTCTTGAGTCCAACCCGGTAAGACACGACTTATCGCCA
CTGGCAGCAGCCACTGGTAACAGGATTAGCAGAGCGAGGTATGTAGGCGGTGCTACAGAGTTCTTGAAGT
GGTGGCCTAACTACGGCTACACTAGAAGAACAGTATTTGGTATCTGCGCTCTGCTGAAGCCAGTTACCTT
CGGAAAAAGAGTTGGTAGCTCTTGATCCGGCAAACAAACCACCGCTGGTAGCGGTGGTTTTTTTGTTTGC
AAGCAGCAGATTACGCGCAGAAAAAAAGGATCTCAAGAAGATCCTTTGATCTTTTCTACGGGGTCTGACG
CTCAGTGGAACGAAAACTCACGTTAAGGCATTTTGGTCATGAGATTATCAAAAAGGATCTTCACCTAGAT
CCTTTTAAATTAAAAATGAAGTTTTAAATCAATCTAAAGTATATATGAGTAAACTTGGTCTGACAGTTAC
CAATGCTTAATCAGTGAGGCACCTATCTCAGCGATCTGTCTATTTCGTTCATCCATAGTTGCCTGACTCC
CCGTCGTGTAGATAACTACGATACGGGAGGGCTTACCATCTGGCCCCAGTGCTGCAATGATACCGCGAGA
CCCACGCTCACCGGCTCCAGATTTATCAGCAATAAACCAGCCAGCCGGAAGGGCCGAGCGCAGAAGTGGT
CCTGCAACTTTATCCGCCTCCATCCAGTCTATTAATTGTTGCCGGGAAGCTAGAGTAAGTAGTTCGCCAG
TTAATAGTTTGCGCAACGTTGTTGCCATTGCTACAGGCATCGTGGTGTCACGCTCGTCGTTTGGTATGGC
TTCATTCAGCTCCGGTTCCCAACGATCAAGGCGAGTTACATGATCCCCCATGTTGTGCAAAAAAGCGGTT
AGCTCCTTCGGTCCTCCGATCGTTGTCAGAAGTAAGTTGGCCGCAGTGTTATCACTCATGGTTATGGCAG
CACTGCATAATTCTCTTACTGTCATGCCATCCGTAAGATGCTTTTCTGTGACTGGTGAGTACTCAACCAA
GTCATTCTGAGAATAGTGTATGCGGCGACCGAGTTGCTCTTGCCCGGCGTCAATACGGGATAATACCGCG
CCACATAGCAGAACTTTAAAAGTGCTCATCATTGGAAAACGTTCTTCGGGGCGAAAACTCTCAAGGATCT
TACCGCTGTTGAGATCCAGTTCGATGTAACCCACTCGTGCACCCAACTGATCTTCAGCATCTTTTACTTT
CACCAGCGTTTCTGGGTGAGCAAAAACAGGAAGGCAAAATGCCGCAAAAAAGGGAATAAGGGCGACACGG
AAATGTTGAATACTCATACTCTTCCTTTTTCAATATTATTGAAGCATTTATCAGGGTTATTGTCTCATGA
GCGGATACATATTTGAATGTATTTAGAAAAATAAACAAATAGGGGTTCCGCGCACATTTCCCCGAAAAGT
GCCACCTAAATTGTAAGCGTTAATATTTTGTTAAAATTCGCGTTAAATTTTTGTTAAATCAGCTCATTTT
TTAACCAATAGGCCGAAATCGGCAAAATCCCTTATAAATCAAAAGAATAGACCGAGATAGGGT
[37 nt withheld, positions 5034-5070]
AAAGAACGTGGACTCCAACGTCAAAGG
[49 nt withheld, positions 5098-5146]
T
[86 nt withheld, positions 5148-5233]
GCTGGCTAAGAACTCATCAGCCTCCCCGGTCCATCTACCCACGTACCAATGCACCAATTGGCCACAATGA
CGGCTACTACATGGTGCCATTCCTTCCTCTTTATAGGAATGGAGACTACCTCCTGTCCAACAATGCTCTT
GGATACGAGTACGCCTACCTGTTGGACCCAGGTCATTGCACAACACCAGAAATGCCCTCTGATCTGCAAA
AGACGTGAATATCTGTTCAGACACCCATATCCACTCTGTTCCACACAGGTCAGAGGTTTGTCCAGGAGTT
CTTGACAGAGGTGTAAAAAGTACTCAAAAATTTTACTCAAGTGAAAGTACAAGTACTTAGGGAAAATTTT
ACTCAATTAAAAGTAAAAGTATCTGGCTAGAATCTTACTTGAGTAAAAGTAAAAAAGTACTCCATTAAAA
TTGTACTTGAGTATTAAGGAAGTAAAAGTAAAAGCAAGAAAGAAAACTAGAGATTCTTGTTTAAGCTTTT
AATCTCAAAAAACATTAAATGAAATGCATACAAGGTTTTATCCTGCTTTAGAACTGTTTGTATTTAATTA
TCAAACTATAAGACAGACAATCTAATGCCAGTACACGCTACTCAAAGTTGTAAAACCTCAGATTTAACTT
CAGTAGAAGCTGATTCTCAAAATTGTTAGTGTCAAGCCTAGCTCTTTTGGGGCTGAAAAGCAATCCTGCA
GTGCTGAAAAGCCTCTCACAGGCAGCCGATGCGGGAAGAGGTGTATTAGTCTTGATAGAGAGGCTGCAAA
TAGCAGGAAACGTGAGCAGAGACTCCCTGGTGTCTGAAACACAGGCCAGATGGGCCCTCGAGCAGGAAAC
AGCTATGACCATGATTACGCCAAGCTATCAACTTTGTATAGAAAAGTTGGTAATACGACTCACTATAGGG
CGAATTGGGTACCGGGCCCCCCCTCGAGGTCGACGGTATCGATAAGCTTAGGCCTCCAAGGCGGAGTACT
GTCCTCCGGGCTGGCGGAGTACTGTCCTCCGGCAAGGTCGGAGTACTGTCCTCCGACACTAGAGGTCGGA
GTACTGTCCTCCGACGCAAGGCGGAGTACTGTCCTCCGGGCTGCGGAGTACTGTCCTCCGGCAAGGTCGG
AGTACTGTCCTCCGACACTAGAGGTCGGAGTACTGTCCTCCGACGCAAGGCGGAGTACTGTCCTCCGGGC
TGGCGGAGTACTGTCCTCCGGCAAGGGTCGACTCTAGAGGGTATATAATGGATCCCATCGCGTCTCAGCC
TCACTTTGAGCTCCTCCACACGAATTCCTGCAGCCCGGGGGATCCACTAGTTCTAGAGCGGCCGCCACCG
CGGTGGAGCTCCAGCTTTTGTTCCCTTTAGTGAGGGTTAATTCAAGTTTGTACAAAAAAGCAGGCTCGAT
CGACTAGTTTGGATATCCATGGATCCGCCACCATGGATGTTGCCAACCAGTTGGTCGCCACTGGGCAGTT
TACAATCGTCAAACAGCCATTAGGATTCATCAAAATCTTACAATGGTTCTTTGCCATCTTCGCGTTCGCC
ACCTGCGGTGGTTACTCTGGAGTGTTTCGTATGAGCGTGGAGTGTGAGAACCGCTCAGAGAGTGACCTGA
ACATTGAGGTTGAGTTTGCGTACCCGTTCAGACTGCACCAGGTATGGTTTGATGCCCCTACGTGTAAAGG
ATCAGAACCCGAGCGACTCTTTCTGGTGGGAGACAACTCTTCCTCAGCAGAGTTCTTCGTCACCATCGGC
GTCTTCTCCTTCCTTTATTCAATGGCAGCCATTTCTGTGTACATCTTCCTGTTGGAGAAATACCGCGAGG
GAAACAAAGGAGCTCAGGCTGATTTCATTGTGACAGCGGTTTTCACCTTCATGTGGCTGGTGAGTTCATC
GGCGTGGGCTAAAGGTCTCTCAGACGTGAAGAGAGCCACCGACCCTGATGACGTCATCAACCTCATCCCT
GCGTGCGAACGAGAGGAAAACCGATGCAAAGAGCTGCACGAACCGGTGGTGTCTGGCCTGAACACATCTG
TGGCATTCGGGTTCTGTAATGTGATCCTATGGGGAGGCAACCTCTGGTTCATCTTCAAGGAAACCGGCTG
GATGGCGGCTTTCGCTGGCACCTACATGCCATCTGGAGAGAAGCAGCCAGCTCCAGACTCCTTCGGCCAG
GGCTATGGACAGGAAGGTTATGGACAGGACCAGTATGCCAGCTCTCAGGGTGGATATCAGCCTGACTACG
GCCAGCAGGGTGGATATGAAGGCGGTGGATACAATCAAGGAGTGTATGGTCAGGGAGAGCCCACATCCTT
CTCCAACGAGATGGAATTCATGGTGAGCAAGGGCGAGGAGCTGTTCACCGGGGTGGTGCCCATCCTGGTC
GAGCTGGACGGCGACGTAAACGGCCACAAGTTCAGCGTGTCCGGCGAGGGCGAGGGCGATGCCACCTACG
GCAAGCTGACCCTGAAGTTCATCTGCACCACCGGCAAGCTGCCCGTGCCCTGGCCCACCCTCGTGACCAC
CCTGACCTACGGCGTGCAGTGCTTCAGCCGCTACCCCGACCACATGAAGCAGCACGACTTCTTCAAGTCC
GCCATGCCCGAAGGCTACGTCCAGGAGCGCACCATCTTCTTCAAGGACGACGGCAACTACAAGACCCGCG
CCGAGGTGAAGTTCGAGGGCGACACCCTGGTGAACCGCATCGAGCTGAAGGGCATCGACTTCAAGGAGGA
CGGCAACATCCTGGGGCACAAGCTGGAGTACAACTACAACAGCCACAACGTCTATATCATGGCCGACAAG
CAGAAGAACGGCATCAAGGTGAACTTCAAGATCCGCCACAACATCGAGGACGGCAGCGTGCAGCTCGCCG
ACCACTACCAGCAGAACACCCCCATCGGCGACGGCCCCGTGCTGCTGCCCGACAACCACTACCTGAGCAC
CCAGTCCGCCCTGAGCAAAGACCCCAACGAGAAGCGCGATCACATGGTCCTGCTGGAGTTCGTGACCGCC
GCCGGGATCACTCTCGGCATGGACGAGCTGTACAAGAGCGGCCGCGGTGGCGGTGGATCAGGCGGTGGTG
GATCTGGCGGTGGTGGGAGCGGGGTACCGGTAGAAAAAATGAAGATGGATAAAAAGACAATAGTGTGGTT
CAGAAGAGATTTGAGGATTGAAGACAACCCTGCACTTGCAGCAGCTGCTCATGAGGGAAGCGTGTTCCCT
GTTTTTATTTGGTGTCCTGAGGAGGAGGGACAATTCTACCCTGGAAGAGCTTCTAGATGGTGGATGAAAC
AGTCTCTCGCTCATCTTAGCCAGAGTCTCAAGGCTCTCGGAAGCGATCTCACACTTATTAAAACTCATAA
TACGATTTCTGCGATTCTCGACTGTATTCGGGTGACTGGAGCTACAAAAGTTGTTTTCAATCATCTCTAC
GACCCTGTGTCGCTTGTGCGGGATCACACTGTAAAGGAAAAGTTGGTCGAGCGCGGGATTAGCGTCCAGA
GTTATAACGGAGACTTGCTCTACGAGCCGTGGGAAATATATTGCGAGAAGGGGAAACCTTTCACGAGTTT
TAACAGCTATTGGAAGAAATGCCTTGACATGTCGATTGAGAGTGTGATGCTCCCTCCTCCTTGGCGGCTC
ATGCCTATAACAGCAGCGGCTGAGGCGATTTGGGCGTGTTCGATTGAGGAGTTGGGGTTGGAAAACGAAG
CGGAAAAACCGAGTAACGCGCTCCTTACAAGAGCTTGGAGCCCTGGATGGAGTAACGCTGACAAGCTTTT
GAACGAATTTATTGAAAAGCAACTCATAGACTACGCAAAGAATAGTAAGAAAGTGGTGGGGAACAGCACA
TCTTTGCTCAGCCCGTACCTCCACTTTGGGGAGATAAGTGTTAGACATGTGTTTCAATGTGCGCGGATGA
AACAGATTATATGGGCAAGAGACAAGAATAGTGAGGGAGAGGAGAGTGCAGACCTCTTCCTCAGGGGAAT
TGGACTTAGAGAATACAGCCGGTACATATGTTTTAATTTTCCGTTCACACATGAACAGTCGCTCCTCAGT
CACCTCCGGTTCTTTCCTTGGGACGCTGACGTGGACAAGTTTAAGGCGTGGAGACAGGGGAGGACTGGAT
ACCCGCTCGTCGACGCGGGAATGAGAGAACTCTGGGCTACTGGATGGATGCACAATAGAATAAGAGTCAT
TGTGTCTAGTTTCGCTGTCAAGTTCCTCCTCCTCCCTTGGAAATGGGGAATGAAGTACTTTTGGGACACA
CTCCTCGACGCTGACCTCGAGTGTGATATTCTCGGGTGGCAATACATTAGCGGGAGTATTCCGGACGGGC
ATGAACTCGACCGGCTCGATAACCCGGCGCTTCAGGGGGCGAAATACGATCCTGAGGGAGAATATATAAG
GCAGTGGCTCCCGGAACTCGCGAGACTCCCTACAGAGTGGATTCACCACCCTTGGGATGCTCCTCTTACT
GTACTCAAAGCTAGCGGAGTCGAGCTCGGAACAAATTACGCGAAACCGATTGTAGATATTGATACAGCTC
GCGAATTGTTGGCTAAAGCTATTTCTAGAACTCGCGGAGCACAAATTATGATTGGAGCAGCACCTGACGA
AATTGTAGCAGACAGTTTTGAAGCGCTTGGGGCTAACACTATTAAAGAGCCTGGACTCTGCCCTAGCGTC
AGCAGCAACGATCAGCAGGTACCTTCGGCTGTGTAACGATCGACTAGTCGAACCCAGCTTTCTTGTACAA
AGTGGGGGATCCAGACATGATAAGATACATTGATGAGTTTGGACAAACCACAACTAGAATGCAGTGAAAA
AAATGCTTTATTTGTGAAATTTGTGATGCTATTGCTTTATTTGTAACCATTATAAGCTGCAATAAACAAG
TTAACAACAACAATTGCATTCATTTTATGTTTCAGGTTCAGGGGGAGGTGTGGGAGGTTTTTTCCAACTT
TA
